>Addgene plasmid #123978 | MTK0_052 | addgene full sequence | sequence record 251837 | Addgene NGS Result
GTTACAGAGATGTTACGAACCCTGAACAGGTTGACTATTAATTGTGTCTGCTTGATGTGGACACCAGGTG
GCGCTGGACATCAGATTTGGAGAGGCAGTTGTCTAGGGAACCGGGCTCTGTGCCAGCGCAGGAGGCAGGC
TGGCTCTCCTATTCCAGGGATGCTCATCCAGGAAGGAAAGGTTGCATGCTGGACACACTAACCTTACAGA
AGTTCCTATTCTCTAGAAAGTATAGGAACTTCGAGTGTTTATACAGTTGCCTTACAAAGACAGTATTAGA
ATAAAAAAAGCCTCAGGCACTTCTATTATAATAATGAATGTCTCATGAGATGGGATGATGTGCAGGTTAC
AACATTCTGATAGTAATTTCTAATGCATTACAGTAGAGCATGGACTCTTGAGAATCAGATGAAATTTTCT
TCCATCTAGATTACATTTTCTCACTGTCCCAATGTGCTTGATATGAACTGACACCACCATAAATACTTTT
ATCTGAATGGCAGCACTGTCATAGTTAGACAGAGAAATATATAGCGTTGAGTGAAAAATAATTTTAGATA
CTTTCCAAGTGCTTTTTGCTGTTGTAACAGTAATTCCTGCAAAGTACATACTAAACCATGTAAAATTACA
ATCCTGACTATTGAGTTAGTGAATTATGTATACTTTGAGGAAAGCGGAAAATGTGTATTCAGATAGTATG
TAAGATAGCTGCGCTTTCTGGAGGCTTATAGATCTACATATTGCCTATGTAATCACTCGAGGAAGGAAAC
CAAGTGCTCTTGCCCTTCTAATGAATTTTGAATGCATCAGTAATCACTGTATTATGTATCTCCAATTAAC
TAGAGAAACAGGCTCACAATATTCTAAATTTGTACACTAAGGAAGTACATAACACTGTGTTGTTAATTGA
GAAAATACTCATTCCAACAAGGTTAACAACCCTAAAGGAGTTAAAATTTATCAAGTGCTTGAACAATGCA
TAGCACTTATTAAGTGCTAAACAATTTGTTGACAATTAAATATTCACTGTTTGAATTTTGTAAATTGCAT
TTTCTTCATAAAACACTGCATAAATTTGTCTCATATTTTAAATTATGACTTTCCTTTTTTTCTTCAATGA
GTCTAAATAACATTGGTGGTGTTAGATATGATTGAACTCTATTATTGATTGAATTCACTAAGCAAATTAT
CCAGCTTTTTCCGAGCGGCCGCGTGTTACAACCAATTAACCAATTCTGATTAGAAAAACTCATCGAGCAT
CAAATGAAACTGCAATTTATTCATATCAGGATTATCAATACCATATTTTTGAAAAAGCCGTTTCTGTAAT
GAAGGAGAAAACTCACCGAGGCAGTTCCATAGGATGGCAAGATCCTGGTATCGGTCTGCGATTCCGACTC
GTCCAACATCAATACAACCTATTAATTTCCCCTCGTCAAAAATAAGGTTATCAAGTGAGAAATCACCATG
AGTGACGACTGAATCCGGTGAGAATGGCAAAAGCTTATGCATTTCTTTCCAGACTTGTTCAACAGGCCAG
CCATTACGCTCGTCATCAAAATCACTCGCATCAACCAAACCGTTATTCATTCGTGATTGCGCCTGAGCGA
GGCGAAATACGCGATCGCTGTTAAAAGGACAATTACAAACAGGAATCGAATGCAACCGGCGCAGGAACAC
TGCCAGCGCATCAACAATATTTTCACCTGAATCAGGATATTCTTCTAATACCTGGAATGCTGTTTTCCCG
GGGATCGCAGTGGTGAGTAACCATGCATCATCAGGAGTACGGATAAAATGCTTGATGGTCGGAAGAGGCA
TAAATTCCGTCAGCCAGTTTAGTCTGACCATCTCATCTGTAACATCATTGGCAACGCTACCTTTGCCATG
TTTCAGAAACAACTCTGGCGCATCGGGCTTCCCATACAATCGATAGATTGTCGCACCTGATTGCCCGACA
TTATCGCGAGCCCATTTATACCCATATAAATCAGCATCCATGTTGGAATTTAATCGCGGCCTGGAGCAAG
ACGTTTCCCGTTGAATATGGCTCATAACACCCCTTGTATTACTGTTTATGTAAGCAGACAGTTTTATTGT
TCATGATGATATATTTTTATCTTGTGCAATGTAACATCAGAGATTTTGAGACACAACGTGGCTTTGTTGA
ATAAATCGAACTTTTGCTGAGTTGAAGGATCAGTCATGACCAAAATCCCTTAACGTGAGTTTTCGTTCCA
CTGAGCGTCAGACCCCGTAGAAAAGATCAAAGGATCTTCTTGAGATCCTTTTTTTCTGCGCGTAATCTGC
TGCTTGCAAACAAAAAAACCACCGCTACCAGCGGTGGTTTGTTTGCCGGATCAAGAGCTACCAACTCTTT
TTCCGAAGGTAACTGGCTTCAGCAGAGCGCAGATACCAAATACTGTTCTTCTAGTGTAGCCGTAGTTAGG
CCACCACTTCAAGAACTCTGTAGCACCGCCTACATACCTCGCTCTGCTAATCCTGTTACCAGTGGCTGCT
GCCAGTGGCGATAAGTCGTGTCTTACCGGGTTGGACTCAAGACGATAGTTACCGGATAAGGCGCAGCGGT
CGGGCTGAACGGGGGGTTCGTGCACACAGCCCAGCTTGGAGCGAACGACCTACACCGAACTGAGATACCT
ACAGCGTGAGCTATGAGAAAGCGCCACGCTTCCCGAAGGGAGAAAGGCGGACAGGTATCCGGTAAGCGGC
AGGGTCGGAACAGGAGAGCGCACGAGGGAGCTTCCAGGGGGAAACGCCTGGTATCTTTATAGTCCTGTCG
GGTTTCGCCACCTCTGACTTGAGCGTCGATTTTTGTGATGCTCGTCAGGGGGGCGGAGCCTATGGAAAAA
CGCCAGCAACGCGGCCTTTTTACGGTTCCTGGCCTTTTGCTGGCCTTTTGCTCACATGTTCTTTCCTGCG
TTATCCCCTGATTCTGTGGATAACCGTGCGGCCGCCAATTAGAAATGTATGAATTAAATTGGATTAATCA
CAATATATACTATATAAAAAAGTATGCAGTACATAAATACACAGATACAAAATATAGGCATCATTTTTGA
AGTTATGTTATAATATATTGAGGCTATTTTATTAGAAAACGAACTTTATGCTAACTGTATAAAGGAAAAA
AGAATAATTGCAGAAGAAATAATTTATAATTTGCTTTTCCTTGGTTTTATTTAAAAATTAAATTAATTAA
ATTATAAGTATATTGTTTCCATATAATTTATAATAAATAAGGCATATAGGCCAGGCACGGTGGCTCATGC
CTGTAATCCCAGCACTTTGGGAGGCAGAGGTGGGTGAACGCCTGAGGTCAGGCGTTCAAGACCAGCCTGG
CCAACATGGTGAAACCTCGTCTGTACAAAAAATACAAAAATCAGCTGGGCATGGTGTCAGATGCCTGTAA
TCCCAGGTACTTGGGAGGCTGAGGCAGGAGAATCTCTTGAACCCAGGAGGCAGAGGTTGCAGTGAGCCGA
GATCATGCCATTGCACTCCTGCCTGGGGGACAAGAGCGAGACTTCGTCTAAAAAACAAAACAAAACAAAA
CAAAAACAAAAAAAAACACAAAGAAACAAAAAACCATTTAAAGCAACAAATTACTCATTTCTTAGCTATA
TTCTGTTTAATTAAAAAATAGGGTATCCTCTATGTAAAGAAAAATATAATGTTATTGAGCCATTTTCTTC
AGAAGAACAAGCTACTCTACCTATGTAGAGTGATAATGTATCCTCAGGATTGAAGATCAAAAGAGGTAAT
ATATACAAACATTCTTTGAAAGGTGCCTTATAAAACAAAAAATTGTTTTATCATAAAAATTTAAGGTAGT
GCAGAGAGCTAACATGAAAAATGTAAACATTGGCAATAAGAACAAAGATATACTATGTTTGAAAAATGGT
TGAAGTCCCTTTCCCCTGAAGTTCCTATTCTCTAGAAAGTATAGGAACTTCCTGAACTGGCCGATAATTG
CAGACGATCGAATTCGAGTTGGCGCGCCTGTCATTCTAAATCTCTCTTTCAGCCTAAAGCTTTTTCCCCG
TATCCCCCCAGGTGTCTGCAGGCTCAAAGAGCAGCGAGAAGCGTTCAGAGGAAAGCGATCCCGTGCCACC
TTCCCCGTGCCCGGGCTGTCCCCGCACGCTGCCGGCTCGGGGATGCGGGGGGAGCGCCGGACCGGAGCGG
AGCCCCGGGCGGCTCGCTGCTGCCCCCTAGCGGGGGAGGGACGTAATTACATCCCTGGGGGCTTTGGGAG
GGGGCTGTCCCCGTGAGCTCCCAGGCGCGCCTGTCATTCTAAATCTCTCTTTCAGCCTAAAGCTTTTTCC
CCGTATCCCCCCAGGTGTCTGCAGGCTCAAAGAGCAGCGAGAAGCGTTCAGAGGAAAGCGATCCCGTGCC
ACCTTCCCCGTGCCCGGGCTGTCCCCGCACGCTGCCGGCTCGGGGATGCGGGGGGAGCGCCGGACCGGAG
CGGAGCCCCGGGCGGCTCGCTGCTGCCCCCTAGCGGGGGAGGGACGTAATTACATCCCTGGGGGCTTTGG
GGGGGGGCTGTCCCCGTGAGCTCAATAAAAGAGCCCACATAACTTCGTATAATGTATGCTATACGAAGTT
ATAACGCCATATATGGAGTTCCGCGTTACATAACTTACGGTAAATGGCCCGCCTGGCTGACCGCCCAACG
ACCCCCGCCCATTGACGTCAATAATGACGTATGTTCCCATAGTAACGCCAATAGGGACTTTCCATTGACG
TCAATGGGTGGAGTATTTACGGTAAACTGCCCACTTGGCAGTACATCAAGTGTATCATATGCCAAGTACG
CCCCCTATTGACGTCAATGACGGTAAATGGCCCGCCTGGCATTATGCCCAGTACATGACCTTATGGGACT
TTCCTACTTGGCAGTACATCTACGTATTAGTCATCGCTATTACCATGGTCGAGGTGAGCCCCACGTTCTG
CTTCACTCTCCCCATCTCCCCCCCCTCCCCACCCCCAATTTTGTATTTATTTATTTTTTAATTATTTTGT
GCAGCGATGGGGGCGGGGGGGGGGGGGGGGCGCGCCAGGCGGGGCGGGGCGGGGCGAGGGGCGGGGCGGG
GCGAGGCGGAGAGGTGCGGCGGCAGCCAATCAGAGCGGCGCGCTCCGAAAGTTTCCTTTTATGGCGAGGC
GGCGGCGGCGGCGGCCCTATAAAAAGCGAAGCGCGCGGCGGGCGGGAGTCGCTGCGCGCTGCCTTCGCCC
CGTGCCCCGCTCCGCCGCCGCCTCGCGCCGCCCGCCCCGGCTCTGACTGACCGCGTTACTCCCACAGGTG
AGCGGGCGGGACGGCCCTTCTCCTCCGGGCTGTAATTAGCGCTTGGTTTAATGACGGCTTGTTTCTTTTC
TGTGGCTGCGTGAAAGCCTTGAGGGGCTCCGGGAGGGCCCTTTGTGCGGGGGGAGCGGCTCGGGGGGTGC
GTGCGTGTGTGTGTGCGTGGGGAGCGCCGCGTGCGGCTCCGCGCTGCCCGGCGGCTGTGAGCGCTGCGGG
CGCGGCGCGGGGCTTTGTGCGCTCCGCAGTGTGCGCGAGGGGAGCGCGGCCGGGGGCGGTGCCCCGCGGT
GCGGGGGGGGCTGCGAGGGGAACAAAGGCTGCGTGCGGGGTGTGTGCGTGGGGGGGTGAGCAGGGGGTGT
GGGCGCGTCGGTCGGGCTGCAACCCCCCCTGCACCCCCCTCCCCGAGTTGCTGAGCACGGCCCGGCTTCG
GGTGCGGGGCTCCGTACGGGGCGTGGCGCGGGGCTCGCCGTGCCGGGCGGGGGGTGGCGGCAGGTGGGGG
TGCCGGGCGGGGCGGGGCCGCCTCGGGCCGGGGAGGGCTCGGGGGAGGGGCGCGGCGGCCCCCGGAGTGC
CGGCGGCTGTCGAGGCGCGGCGAGCCGCAGCCATTGCCTTTTATGGTAATCGTGCGAGAGGGCGCAGGGA
CTTCCTTTGTCCCAAATCTGTGCGGAGCCGAAATCTGGGAGGCGCCGCCGCACCCCCTCTAGCGGGCGCG
GGGCGAAGCGGTGCGGCGCCGGCAGGAAGGAAATGGGCGGGGAGGGCCTTCGTGCGTCGCCGCGCCGCCG
TCCCCTTCTCCCTCTCCAGCCTCGGGGCTGTCCGCGGGGGGACGGCTGCCTTCGGGGGGGACGGGGCAGG
GCGGGGTTCGGCTTCTGGCGTGTGACCGGCGGCTCTAGAGCCTCTGCTAACCATGTTCATGCCTTCTTCT
TTTTCCTACAGCTCCTGGGCAACGTGCTGGTTATTGTGCTGTCTCATCATTTTGGCAAAGAATTCGCCAC
TATGGCCCCAACTGGGGTAACCTTTGAGTTCTCTCAGTTGGGGGGTTCTGGTAAAAAGCCTGAACTCACC
GCGACGTCTGTCGAGAAGTTTCTGATCGAAAAGTTCGACAGCGTGTCCGACCTGATGCAGCTCTCGGAGG
GCGAAGAATCTCGTGCTTTCAGCTTCGATGTAGGAGGGCGTGGATATGTCCTGCGGGTAAATAGCTGCGC
CGATGGTTTCTACAAAGATCGTTATGTTTATCGGCACTTTGCATCGGCCGCGCTCCCGATTCCGGAAGTG
CTTGACATTGGGGAATTTAGCGAGAGCCTGACCTATTGCATCTCCCGCCGTGCACAGGGTGTCACGTTGC
AAGACCTGCCTGAAACCGAACTGCCCGCTGTTCTGCAACCGGTCGCGGAGGCCATGGATGCGATCGCTGC
GGCCGATCTTAGCCAGACGAGCGGGTTCGGCCCATTCGGACCGCAAGGAATCGGTCAATACACTACATGG
CGTGATTTCATATGCGCGATTGCTGATCCCCATGTGTATCACTGGCAAACTGTGATGGACGACACCGTCA
GTGCGTCCGTCGCGCAGGCTCTCGATGAGCTGATGCTTTGGGCCGAGGACTGCCCCGAAGTCCGGCACCT
CGTGCACGCGGATTTCGGCTCCAACAATGTCCTGACGGACAATGGCCGCATAACAGCGGTCATTGACTGG
AGCGAGGCGATGTTCGGGGATTCCCAATACGAGGTCGCCAACATCTTCTTCTGGAGGCCGTGGTTGGCTT
GTATGGAGCAGCAGACGCGCTACTTCGAGCGGAGGCATCCGGAGCTTGCAGGATCGCCGCGGCTCCGGGC
GTATATGCTCCGCATTGGTCTTGACCAACTCTATCAGAGCTTGGTTGACGGCAATTTCGATGATGCAGCT
TGGGCGCAGGGTCGATGCGACGCAATCGTCCGATCCGGAGCCGGGACTGTCGGGCGTACACAAATCGCCC
GCAGAAGCGCGGCCGTCTGGACCGATGGCTGTGTAGAAGTACTCGCCGATAGTGGAAACCGACGCCCCAG
CACTCGTCCGAGGGCAAAGGAAGGATCCGGAAGCGGAGAGGGCAGAGGAAGTCTGCTAACATGCGGTGAC
GTCGAGGAGAATCCTGGACCTGGATCCCCCAAGAAGAAGAGGAAGGTGGAGGACGCCGGATCCGTGTCCA
AAGGAGAGGAGTTAATCAAGGAAAACATGAGAATGAAAGTTGTCATGGAGGGCTCCGTTAATGGTCACCA
ATTCAAGTGTACAGGGGAAGGTGAAGGTAATCCTTACATGGGTACACAAACTATGAGAATTAAAGTAATT
GAAGGCGGACCACTACCATTTGCATTTGACATTCTGGCAACGTCATTCATGTACGGATCACGAACTTTCA
TCAAGTACCCTAAAGGTATACCAGACTTTTTCAAGCAATCTTTTCCAGAGGGTTTTACATGGGAAAGGGT
TACAAGATACGAAGATGGGGGTGTCGTCACAGTTATGCAAGATACTTCATTAGAAGATGGCTGCCTTGTC
TATCATGTGCAAGTAAGAGGGGTGAATTTTCCTTCTAACGGACCTGTGATGCAGAAAAAGACCAAAGGTT
GGGAACCAAATACTGAAATGATGTACCCAGCTGATGGAGGTTTGAGAGGCTACACACACATGGCGCTTAA
AGTTGATGGTGGAGGTCATTTGTCTTGTAGTTTTGTTACCACTTATCGTTCTAAAAAGACTGTTGGCAAT
ATCAAAATGCCAGGAATACATGCTGTAGACCACAGACTAGAAAGACTCGAAGAGAGCGATAACGAAATGT
TCGTTGTACAGAGAGAGCATGCCGTAGCCAAATTTGCTGGCTTAGGCGGTGGTATGGATGAATTGTATAA
GGGATCCCATGGCTTCCCGCCGGAGGTGGAGGAGCAGGATGATGGCGCGCTGCCCATGTCTTGTGCCCAG
GAGAGCGGGATGGACCGTCACCCTGCAGCCTGTGCTTCTGCTAGGATCAATGTGTAACTCGAGTGGCGAT
CCAGACATGATAAGATACATTGATGAGTTTGGACAAACCACAACTAGAATGCAGTGAAAAAAATGCTTTA
TTTGTGAAATTTGTGATGCTATTGCTTTATTTGTAACCATTATAAGCTGCAATAAACGCTGAGCA
Features (pLannotate 1.2.2; 18 found; start..end, strand, type, name):
    209..242     +  protein_bind   FRT (minimal): supports FLP-mediated excision but not integration (Turan and Bode, 2011) FLP recombinase from the Saccharomyces cerevisiae 2μ plasmid
   1240..2055    -  CDS            KanR: aminoglycoside phosphotransferase; aph(3')-Ia; confers resistance to kanamycin in bacteria or G418 (Geneticin®) in eukaryotes
   2280..2868    +  rep_origin     ori: high-copy-number ColE1/pMB1/pBR322/pUC origin of replication
   3268..3324    +  CDS            OR1F12 (fragment): OR1FC_HUMAN - Also known as OR1F12P. Protein inferred from homology: Swiss-Prot protein existence level 3. Odorant receptor. From Homo sapiens (Human).
   3333..3533    -  CDS            C9orf85 (fragment): CI085_HUMAN - Experimental evidence at protein level: Swiss-Prot protein existence level 1. From Homo sapiens (Human).
   3552..3574    +  misc_feature   pause site (fragment): RNA polymerase II transcriptional pause signal from the human α2 globin gene
   3938..3971    +  protein_bind   FRT (minimal): supports FLP-mediated excision but not integration (Turan and Bode, 2011) FLP recombinase from the Saccharomyces cerevisiae 2μ plasmid
   4573..4589    +  LTR            5' LTR (truncated) (fragment): truncated long terminal repeat from Moloney murine sarcoma virus
   4589..4622    -  protein_bind   loxP: Cre-mediated recombination occurs in the 8-bp core sequence (GCATACAT). Cre recombinase
   4644..4947    +  enhancer       CMV enhancer: human cytomegalovirus immediate early enhancer
   4949..5224    +  promoter       chicken β-actin promoter: No description available
   5225..6241    +  intron         chimeric intron: chimera between introns from chicken β-actin and rabbit β-globin
   6239..6295    +  CDS            HBB (fragment): HBB_LEPEU - Experimental evidence at protein level: Swiss-Prot protein existence level 1. Involved in oxygen transport from the lung to the various peripheral tissues. From Lepus europaeus (European hare).
   6305..6344    +  protein_bind   phage φC31 attP (fragment): attachment site of phage φC31 phage φC31 integrase
   6353..7372    +  CDS            HygR: aminoglycoside phosphotransferase from E. coli; aph(4)-Ia; confers resistance to hygromycin
   7484..8191    +  CDS            mRuby2: mRuby2 is a basic (constitutively fluorescent) red fluorescent protein published in 2012, derived from Entacmaea quadricolor. It has moderate acid sensitivity.
   8197..8316    +  CDS            d4EGFP (fragment): EGFP destabilized by a mutated version of residues 422-461 of mouse ornithine decarboxylase, giving an in vivo half-life of ~4 hours mammalian codon-optimized
   8328..8457    -  polyA_signal   SV40 poly(A) signal: SV40 polyadenylation signal
