[The description below was written by a language model from this plasmid's Addgene catalogue record and pLannotate feature annotations shown in this document.]
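Description:
MTK0_052 is a type 0 part plasmid from the Mammalian Toolkit (MTK) modular cloning system. It carries a PhiC31 integrase landing pad intended for installation at the human hThal5.10-2 locus (hg18 coordinates). The record lists the backbone as self-made and the vector type as mammalian expression. The plasmid is about 8.5 kb and is propagated in E. coli through a high-copy ColE1/pUC-type origin with kanamycin selection from an aph(3')-Ia cassette.

The landing pad is driven by a CAG-type promoter, made up of the CMV enhancer, the chicken β-actin promoter and a chimeric β-actin/β-globin intron. A φC31 attP site sits immediately downstream of the promoter and ahead of the hygromycin resistance gene. HygR is followed by mRuby2, and the catalogue entry describes the two as coexpressed. The feature table does not annotate the linking element in the short gap between them. Directly after mRuby2 is a fragment matching the ornithine decarboxylase degradation domain used in destabilized EGFP, which suggests the red reporter may be destabilized, although the record does not say so. An SV40 polyadenylation signal closes the unit.

Because attP lies between the promoter and the marker, φC31-mediated integration of an attB-bearing donor would probably displace the Hygro::mRuby2 cassette from the promoter, so loss of red fluorescence could mark successful payload insertion. This logic is inferred from the layout. Short fragments annotated as human genes flanking the cassette probably reflect genomic homology sequence for targeting, but no homology arms are explicitly labelled. Two minimal FRT sites, a loxP site and a fragment of a transcriptional pause site are also annotated, and their roles are not stated. The construct is used to build cell lines with a defined single-copy docking site for genetic circuits.
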