Addgene plasmid #123978: MTK0_052
Purpose: Encodes the PhiC31 landing pad on hThal5.10-2-hg18 with hygromycin resistance cassette coexpressed with mRuby2 as a type 0 part to be used in the MTK system
Depositing lab: Hana El-Samad. Depositing organization: University of California, San Francisco (UCSF). Publication: A Toolkit for Rapid Modular Construction of Biological Circuits in Mammalian Cells. Fonseca JP, Bonny AR, Kumar GR, Ng AH, Town J, Wu QC, Aslankoohi E, Chen SY, Dods G, Harrigan P, Osimiri LC, Kistler AL, El-Samad H. ACS Synth Biol. 2019 Nov 15;8(11):2593-2606. doi: 10.1021/acssynbio.9b00322. Epub 2019 Nov 5. PubMed 31686495.
Backbone
  Vector backbone: self-made
  Vector type: Mammalian Expression
Growth in bacteria
  Bacterial resistance: Kanamycin, 50 μg/mL
  Growth temperature: 37°C
  Growth strain: DH5alpha
  Copy number: Unknown
Gene/Insert
  Gene/Insert name: PhiC31 LP on hThal5.10-2-hg18 (Hygro::mRuby)
  Species: Synthetic
  Cloning method: Restriction Enzyme; 5′ cloning site unknown (unknown if destroyed); 3′ cloning site unknown (unknown if destroyed)
Terms and licenses: Academic/Nonprofit Terms; Industry Terms: Not Available to Industry
Depositor comments: Please visit https://www.biorxiv.org/content/10.1101/506188v2 for BioRxiv preprint
How to cite: MTK0_052 was a gift from Hana El-Samad (Addgene plasmid # 123978 ; http://n2t.net/addgene:123978 ; RRID:Addgene_123978)
